>Addgene plasmid #246533 | CBE-Cas12a-GFP | addgene full sequence | sequence record 490708 | Addgene NGS Result
CGTTAACACTAGTCAGATCTACCATGGTGGACTCCTCTTAAAGCTTCGGGGGATCTGGATTTTAGTACTG
GATTTTGGTTTTAGGAATTAGAAATTTTATTGATAGAAGTATTTTACAAATACAAATACATACTAAGGGT
TTCTTATATGCTCAACACATGAGCGAAACCCTATAGGAACCCTAATTCCCTTATCTGGGAACTACTCACA
CATTATTATGGAGAAATTTTCGAGCTCTTAAAGCTCATCATGTTTGTATAGTTCATCCATGCCATGTGTA
ATCCCAGCAGCTGTTACAAACTCAAGAAGGACCATGTGGTCTCTCTTTTCGTTGGGATCTTTCGAAAGGG
CAGATTGTGTGGACAGGTAATGGTTGTCTGGTAAAAGGACAGGGCCATCGCCAATTGGAGTATTTTGTTG
ATAATGGTCTGCTAGTTGAACGCTTCCATCTTCAATGTTGTGTCTAATTTTGAAGTTAGCTTTGATTCCA
TTCTTTTGTTTGTCTGCCGTGATGTATACGTTGTGGGAGTTGTAGTTGTATTCCAACTTGTGGCCGAGGA
TGTTTCCGTCCTCCTTGAAATCGATTCCCTTAAGCTCGATCCTGTTGACGAGGGTGTCTCCCTCAAACTT
GACTTCAGCACGTGTCTTGTAGTTCCCGTCGTCCTTGAAAGAGATGGTCCTCTCCTGCACGTATCCCTCA
GGCATGGCGCTCTTGAAGAAGTCGTGCCGCTTCATATGATCTGGGTATCTTGAAAAGCATTGAACACCAT
AAGTGAAAGTAGTGACAAGTGTTGGCCATGGAACAGGTAGTTTTCCAGTAGTGCAAATAAATTTAAGGGT
AAGTTTTCCGTATGTTGCATCACCTTCACCCTCTCCACTGACAGAAAATTTGTGCCCATTAACATCACCA
TCTAATTCAACAAGAATTGGGACAACTCCAGTGAAAAGTTCTTCTCCTTTACTGAATTGTACCTGCACAT
CAACAAATTTTGGTCATATATTAGAAAAGTTATAAATTAAAATATACACACTTATAAACTACAGAAAAGC
AATTGCTATATACTACATTCTTTTATTTTGAAAAAAATATTTGAAATATTATATTACTACTAATTAATGA
TAATTATTATATATATATCAAAGGTAGAAGCAGAAACTTACGTACAATTCGGCCGAGGATAATGATAGGA
GAAGTGAAAAGATGAGAAAGAGAAAAAGATTAGTCTTCATCTCGACAAACTTACAAATTTCTCTGAAGTT
GTATCCTCAGTACTTCAAAGAAAATAGCTTACACCAAATTTTTTCTTGTTTTCACAAATGCCGAACTTGG
TTCCTTATATAGGAAAACTCAAGGGCAAAAATGACACGGAAAAATATAAAAGGATAAGTAGTGGGGGATA
AGATTCCTTTGTGATAAGGTTACTTTCCGCCCTTACATTTTCCACCTTACATGTGTCCTCTATGTCTCTT
TCACAATCACCGACCTTATCTTCTTCTTTTCATTGTTGTCGTCAGTGCTTACGTCTTCAAGATTCTTTTC
TTCGCCTGGTTCTTCTTTTTCAATTTCTACGTATTCTTCTTCGTATTCTGGCAGTATAGGATCTTGTATC
TGTACATTCTTCATTTTTGAACATAGGTTGCATATGTGCCGCATATTGATCTGCTTCTTGCTGAGCTCAC
ATAATACTTCCATAGTTTTTCCCGTAAACATTGGATTCTTGATGCTACATCTTGGATAATTACCTTCTGC
AGCCCTTACATTTTCCACCTTACATGTGTCCTCTATGTCTCTTTCACAATCACCGACCTTATCTTCTTCT
TTTCATTGTTGTCGTCAGTGCTTACGTCTTCAAGATTCTTTTCTTCGCCTGGTTCTTCTTTTTCAATTTC
TACGTATTCTTCTTCGTATTCTGGCAGTATAGGATCTTGTATCTGTACATTCTTCATTTTTGAACATAGG
TTGCATATGTGCCGCATATTGATCTGCTTCTTGCTGAGCTCACATAATACTTCCATAGTTTTTCCCGTAA
ACATTGGATTCTTGATGCTACATCTTGGATAATTACCTTCTGGCGCGGGCATGCAAGCTTGCATGCCGCG
CTCAGGAGCCGGTTGAATTTGATTGTTGTTTGATGTTTAGGTATGCTTACAATTTTTTACTAAATAAGGT
AATAATTGTTCCTTTTATTTTATTCATTTAGCTTGGTACTTGTCGTAATCTATCTCCGTCAATGTCAGCT
TCTTCTGTGTCGGAAGAAGCTGAAAAATGTTGTTGAAGGCCCTTTCATTTATTATTATCATTATTATGTT
TAATTTTGTTCGGCAAATGTGTACTAATTTGGTTCGAATCGTTCGATCTCATAATACAAACATGTAATGA
GTTATTTATGACGTCATGGATGCGGTTAGTTTGCGTGGTCTGAAATTTCAACCAAATTATTCAATCATGG
TGGTGGCCGGCTGGTGCCTATCCCTTGATTGAAATATGCAATTAAAATTCTCGTAATAATGTTGATTTGT
TCTATATACTTGAATTGATGGTATTAATTATTGTTATAAAAGCACTAACTTGTTTGAGAAAGGGGATAAC
TAAAAGGTAATAATAATAATAATAAAATAAAGAAAAGGCCCAACACATGGGCGCCCTATCTGTTGGGCCA
AATGCCATAAGAGGATCCAGCTAGCCCGTTGAAGAAAATCCCACATCGAAAGAAAAAACTGAATAAACAT
GGTCTATATATACAAGGACTCCCAGGTTGGTTGAACAAAGCACCAGTGGTCTAGTGGTAGAATAGTACCC
TGCCACGGTACAGACCCGGGTTCGATTCCCGGCTGGTGCAAAATGCAGGTGATGACTCACCTGCATAAGT
TTAAGAGCTATGCTGGAAACAGCATAGCAAGTTTAAATAAGGCTAGTCCGTTATCAACTTGAAAAAGTGG
CACCGAGTCGGTGCAACAAAGCACCAGTGGTCTAGTGGTAGAATAGTACCCTGCCACGGTACAGACCCGG
GTTCGATTCCCGGCTGGTGCATTTTTTTTTCCCCTGTTTTTTCCTAATTAGATTTCTTTCGGAGCTGTTC
GAAGAACATGTTTTTGCCGTCTGACTCGTTTGTTATTGCCGTTCTAGTTAGTTTCAGCTATTGGTTTTCG
GTTTCTTTCTGTTTTGAAGGGTAATAGTTTGGAAAATATAATACAAATTAATTTAGGATTAAAAAGTAAT
AAAACAATATTATCCCTGCAGGCGATCGGCGCGCCAGATTTGCCTTTTCAATTTCAGAAAGAATGCTAAC
CCACAGATGGTTAGAGAGGCTTACGCAGCAGGTATCATCAAGACGATCTACCCGAGCAATAATCTCCAGG
AAATCAAATACCTTCCCAAGAAGGTTAAAGATGCAGTCAAAAGATTCAGGACTAACTGCATCAAGAACAC
AGAGAAAGATATATTTCTCAAGATCAGAAGTACTATTCCAGTATGGACGATTCAAGGCTTGCTTCACAAA
CCAAGGCAAGTAATAGAGATTGGAGTCTCTAAAAAGGTAGTTCCCACTGAATCAAAGGCCATGGAGTCAA
AGATTCAAATAGAGGACCTAACAGAACTCGCCGTAAAGACTGGCGAACAGTTCATACAGAGTCTCTTACG
ACTCAATGACAAGAAGAAAATCTTCGTCAACATGGTGGAGCACGACACACTTGTCTACTCCAAAAATATC
AAAGATACAGTCTCAGAAGACCAAAGGGCAATTGAGACTTTTCAACAAAGGGTAATATCCGGATGGCAGA
CATACTGTCCCACAAATGAAGATGGAATCTGTAAAAGAAAACGCGTGAAATAATGCGTCTGACAAAGGTT
AGGTCGGCTGCCTTTAATCAATACCAAAGTGGTCCCTACCACGATGGAAAAACTGTGCAGTCGGTTTGGC
TTTTTCTGACGAACAAATAAGATTCGTGGCCGACAGGTGGGGGTCCACCATGTGAAGGCATCTTCAGACT
CCAATAATGGAGCAATGACGTAAGGGCTTACGAAATAAGTAAGGGTAGTTTGGGAAATGTCCACTCACCC
GTCAGTCTATAAATACTTAGCCCCTCCCTCATTGTTAAGGGAGCAAAATCTCAGAGAGATAGTCCTAGAG
AGAGAAAGAGAGCAAGTAGCCTAGAAGTAGTCAAGGCGGCGAAGTATTCAGGCACGTGGCCAGGAAGAAG
AAAAGCCAAGACGACGAAAACAGGTAAGAGCTAAGCTTTCTAGAATGAAAAGAACAGCTGACGGCAGTGA
GTTCGAGAGCCCCAAGAAGAAGCGTAAAGTTGAGGCAAGCCCAGCTTCAGGCCCCAGACACCTCATGGAC
CCACACATCTTCACATCAAATTTCAATAATGGAATTGGGAGACATAAAACATATCTATGCTACGAAGTGG
AGCGTCTCGATAATGGCACCAGCGTCAAGATGGACCAACATCGTGGATTTCTGCATAATCAAGCCAAAAA
CCTGCTATGTGGGTTTTACGGACGACATGCAGAGTTACGTTTTCTTGACCTCGTGCCTTCACTACAGCTT
GATCCCGCCCAAATATATCGAGTTACCTGGTTTATTTCCTGGTCTCCATGTTTCTCTTGGGGGTGTGCTG
GGGAAGTCCGAGCCTTTTTACAGGAGAATACACATGTCAGGTTGAGGATCTTTGCTGCCAGAATCTATGA
TTATGATCCCCTTTACAAGGAAGCACTCCAGATGTTAAGAGACGCTGGCGCACAAGTGAGCATTATGACT
TATGACGAGTTCAAACATTGCTGGGATACCTTTGTCGATCATCAAGGATGTCCTTTTCAGCCTTGGGACG
GTCTGGACGAACATTCCCAGGCATTAAGCGGACGTTTGCGTGCTATACTTCAAAATCAAGGTAACTCCGG
CGGGTCATCAGGTGGCAGCAGTGGATCTGAGACCCCCGGTACTTCTGAATCAGCAACTCCTGAATCCTCT
GGTGGCTCTTCTGGGGGCAGCGCAATGCAAATGCAGCTTGAAGCAAACGCAGATACTTCCGTTGAAGAAG
AGTCTTTCGGACCCCAGCCAATATCCCGACTTGAGCAGTGCGGCATAAATGCTAATGACGTAAAAAAACT
GGAGGAGGCTGGGTTCCATACTGTCGAAGCAGTGGCCTACGCACCTAAGAAAGAATTAATAAATATCAAG
GGCATATCAGAGGCAAAGGCTGACAAAATACTGGCTGAGGCCGCCAAGTTAGTCCCTATGGGATTTACCA
CTGCCACCGAGTTCCATCAGCGTCGATCAGAGATTATACAAATCACAACTGGATCCAAAGAACTAGATAA
ACTGTTACAAGTCGACTCCGGAGGATCTAGCGGAGGCTCCTCTGGCTCTGAGACACCTGGCACAAGCGAG
AGCGCAACACCTGAAAGCAGCGGGGGCAGCAGCGGGGGGTCAGACAAGAAGTACAGCATCGGCCTGGCTA
TCGGAACTAACTCTGTGGGATGGGCTGTGATCACCGATGAGTACAAGGTGCCATCTAAGAAGTTCAAGGT
TCTCGGAAACACCGATAGGCACTCTATCAAGAAAAACCTTATCGGTGCTCTCCTCTTCGATTCTGGTGAA
ACTGCTGAGGCTACCAGACTCAAGAGAACCGCTAGAAGAAGGTACACCAGAAGAAAGAACAGGATCTGCT
ACCTCCAAGAGATCTTCTCTAACGAGATGGCTAAAGTGGATGATTCATTCTTCCACAGGCTCGAAGAGTC
ATTCCTCGTGGAAGAAGATAAGAAGCACGAGAGGCACCCTATCTTCGGAAACATCGTTGATGAGGTGGCA
TACCACGAGAAGTACCCTACTATCTACCACCTCAGAAAGAAGCTCGTTGATTCTACTGATAAGGCTGATC
TCAGGCTCATCTACCTCGCTCTCGCTCACATGATCAAGTTCAGAGGACACTTCCTCATCGAGGGTGATCT
CAACCCTGATAACTCTGATGTGGATAAGTTGTTCATCCAGCTCGTGCAGACCTACAACCAGCTTTTCGAA
GAGAACCCTATCAACGCTTCAGGTGTGGATGCTAAGGCTATCCTCTCTGCTAGGCTCTCTAAGTCAAGAA
GGCTTGAGAACCTCATTGCTCAGCTCCCTGGTGAGAAGAAGAACGGACTTTTCGGAAACTTGATCGCTCT
CTCTCTCGGACTCACCCCTAACTTCAAGTCTAACTTCGATCTCGCTGAGGATGCAAAGCTCCAGCTCTCA
AAGGATACCTACGATGATGATCTCGATAACCTCCTCGCTCAGATCGGAGATCAGTACGCTGATTTGTTCC
TCGCTGCTAAGAACCTCTCTGATGCTATCCTCCTCAGTGATATCCTCAGAGTGAACACCGAGATCACCAA
GGCTCCACTCTCAGCTTCTATGATCAAGAGATACGATGAGCACCACCAGGATCTCACACTTCTCAAGGCT
CTTGTTAGACAGCAGCTCCCAGAGAAGTACAAAGAGATTTTCTTCGATCAGTCTAAGAACGGATACGCTG
GTTACATCGATGGTGGTGCATCTCAAGAAGAGTTCTACAAGTTCATCAAGCCTATCCTCGAGAAGATGGA
TGGAACCGAGGAACTCCTCGTGAAGCTCAATAGAGAGGATCTTCTCAGAAAGCAGAGGACCTTCGATAAC
GGATCTATCCCTCATCAGATCCACCTCGGAGAGTTGCACGCTATCCTTAGAAGGCAAGAGGATTTCTACC
CATTCCTCAAGGATAACAGGGAAAAGATTGAGAAGATTCTCACCTTCAGAATCCCTTACTACGTGGGACC
TCTCGCTAGAGGAAACTCAAGATTCGCTTGGATGACCAGAAAGTCTGAGGAAACCATCACCCCTTGGAAC
TTCGAAGAGGTGGTGGATAAGGGTGCTAGTGCTCAGTCTTTCATCGAGAGGATGACCAACTTCGATAAGA
ACCTTCCAAACGAGAAGGTGCTCCCTAAGCACTCTTTGCTCTACGAGTACTTCACCGTGTACAACGAGTT
GACCAAGGTTAAGTACGTGACCGAGGGAATGAGGAAGCCTGCTTTTTTGTCAGGTGAGCAAAAGAAGGCT
ATCGTTGATCTCTTGTTCAAGACCAACAGAAAGGTGACCGTGAAGCAGCTCAAAGAGGATTACTTCAAGA
AAATCGAGTGCTTCGATTCAGTTGAGATTTCTGGTGTTGAGGATAGGTTCAACGCATCTCTCGGAACCTA
CCACGATCTCCTCAAGATCATTAAGGATAAGGATTTCTTGGATAACGAGGAAAACGAGGATATCTTGGAG
GATATCGTTCTTACCCTCACCCTCTTTGAAGATAGAGAGATGATTGAAGAAAGGCTCAAGACCTACGCTC
ATCTCTTCGATGATAAGGTGATGAAGCAGTTGAAGAGAAGAAGATACACTGGTTGGGGAAGGCTCTCAAG
AAAGCTCATTAACGGAATCAGGGATAAGCAGTCTGGAAAGACAATCCTTGATTTCCTCAAGTCTGATGGA
TTCGCTAACAGAAACTTCATGCAGCTCATCCACGATGATTCTCTCACCTTTAAAGAGGATATCCAGAAGG
CTCAGGTTTCAGGACAGGGTGATAGTCTCCATGAGCATATCGCTAACCTCGCTGGATCTCCTGCAATCAA
GAAGGGAATCCTCCAGACTGTGAAGGTTGTGGATGAGTTGGTGAAGGTGATGGGAAGGCATAAGCCTGAG
AACATCGTGATCGAAATGGCTAGAGAGAACCAGACCACTCAGAAGGGACAGAAGAACTCTAGGGAAAGGA
TGAAGAGGATCGAGGAAGGTATCAAAGAGCTTGGATCTCAGATCCTCAAAGAGCACCCTGTTGAGAACAC
TCAGCTCCAGAATGAGAAGCTCTACCTCTACTACCTCCAGAACGGAAGGGATATGTATGTGGATCAAGAG
TTGGATATCAACAGGCTCTCTGATTACGATGTTGATCATATCGTGCCACAGTCATTCTTGAAGGATGATT
CTATCGATAACAAGGTGCTCACCAGGTCTGATAAGAACAGGGGTAAGAGTGATAACGTGCCAAGTGAAGA
GGTTGTGAAGAAAATGAAGAACTATTGGAGGCAGCTCCTCAACGCTAAGCTCATCACTCAGAGAAAGTTC
GATAACTTGACTAAGGCTGAGAGGGGAGGACTCTCTGAATTGGATAAGGCAGGATTCATCAAGAGGCAGC
TTGTGGAAACCAGGCAGATCACTAAGCACGTTGCACAGATCCTCGATTCTAGGATGAACACCAAGTACGA
TGAGAACGATAAGTTGATCAGGGAAGTGAAGGTTATCACCCTCAAGTCAAAGCTCGTGTCTGATTTCAGA
AAGGATTTCCAATTCTACAAGGTGAGGGAAATCAACAACTACCACCACGCTCACGATGCTTACCTTAACG
CTGTTGTTGGAACCGCTCTCATCAAGAAGTATCCTAAGCTCGAGTCAGAGTTCGTGTACGGTGATTACAA
GGTGTACGATGTGAGGAAGATGATCGCTAAGTCTGAGCAAGAGATCGGAAAGGCTACCGCTAAGTATTTC
TTCTACTCTAACATCATGAATTTCTTCAAGACCGAGATTACCCTCGCTAACGGTGAGATCAGAAAGAGGC
CACTCATCGAGACAAACGGTGAAACAGGTGAGATCGTGTGGGATAAGGGAAGGGATTTCGCTACCGTTAG
AAAGGTGCTCTCTATGCCACAGGTGAACATCGTTAAGAAAACCGAGGTGCAGACCGGTGGATTCTCTAAA
GAGTCTATCCTCCCTAAGAGGAACTCTGATAAGCTCATTGCTAGGAAGAAGGATTGGGACCCTAAGAAAT
ACGGTGGTTTCGATTCTCCTACCGTGGCTTACTCTGTTCTCGTTGTGGCTAAGGTTGAGAAGGGAAAGAG
TAAGAAGCTCAAGTCTGTTAAGGAACTTCTCGGAATCACTATCATGGAAAGGTCATCTTTCGAGAAGAAC
CCAATCGATTTCCTCGAGGCTAAGGGATACAAAGAGGTTAAGAAGGATCTCATCATCAAGCTCCCAAAGT
ACTCACTCTTCGAACTCGAGAACGGTAGAAAGAGGATGCTCGCTTCTGCTGGTGAGCTTCAAAAGGGAAA
CGAGCTTGCTCTCCCATCTAAGTACGTTAACTTTCTTTACCTCGCTTCTCACTACGAGAAGTTGAAGGGA
TCTCCAGAAGATAACGAGCAGAAGCAACTTTTCGTTGAGCAGCACAAGCACTACTTGGATGAGATCATCG
AGCAGATCTCTGAGTTCTCTAAAAGGGTGATCCTCGCTGATGCAAACCTCGATAAGGTGTTGTCTGCTTA
CAACAAGCACAGAGATAAGCCTATCAGGGAACAGGCAGAGAACATCATCCATCTCTTCACCCTTACCAAC
CTCGGTGCTCCTGCTGCTTTCAAGTACTTCGATACAACCATCGATAGGAAGAGATACACCTCTACCAAAG
AAGTGCTCGATGCTACCCTCATCCATCAGTCTATCACTGGACTCTACGAGACTAGGATCGATCTCTCACA
GCTCGGTGGTGATTCAAGGGCTGATGAATTCAAGAGACCCGCAGCAACCAAGAAGGCAGGGCAAGCAAAG
AAGAAGAAGACGCGTGACTCCGGAGGCAGCACCAACCTGTCCGACATCATCGAGAAGGAGACGGGCAAGC
AACTCGTGATCCAGGAGAGCATCCTCATGCTGCCAGAGGAGGTGGAGGAGGTCATCGGCAACAAGCCAGA
GTCCGACATCCTGGTGCACACCGCCTACGACGAGTCCACCGACGAGAACGTCATGCTCCTGACCAGCGAC
GCCCCAGAGTACAAGCCATGGGCCCTCGTCATCCAGGACAGCAACGGGGAGAACAAGATCAAGATGCTGT
CGGGGGGGAGCCAATTCGAGCCCAAGAAGAAGAGGAAAGTCTAACCGGTCATCATCACTCGAGATATGAA
GATGAAGATGAAATATTTGGTGTGTCAAATAAAAAGCTTGTGTGCTTAAGTTTGTGTTTTTTTCTTGGCT
TGTTGTGTTATGAATTTGTGGCTTTTTCTAATATTAAATGAATGTAAGATCACATTATAATGAATAAACA
AATGTTTCTATAATCCATTGTGAATGTTTTGTTGGATCTCTTCTGCAGCATATAACTACTGTATGTGCTA
TGGTATGGACTATGGAATATGATTAAAGATAAGGAGCCTCGAATTTCCCCGATCGTTCAAACATTTGGCA
ATAAAGTTTCTTAAGATTGAATCCTGTTGCCGGTCTTGCGATGATTATCATATAATTTCTGTTGAATTAC
GTTAAGCATGTAATAATTAACATGTAATGCATGACGTTATTTATGAGATGGGTTTTTATGATTAGAGTCC
CGCAATTATACATTTAATACGCGATAGAAAACAAAATATAGCGCGCAAACTAGGATAAATTATCGCGCGC
GGTGTCATCTATGTTACTAGATCGGCGCGCCGGGCCCTGTCAAACACTGATAGTTTAAACTGGCAGACAT
ACTGTCCCACAAATGAAGATGGAATCTGTAAAAGAAAACGCGTGAAATAATGCGTCTGACAAAGGTTAGG
TCGGCTGCCTTTAATCAATACCAAAGTGGTCCCTACCACGATGGAAAAACTGTGCAGTCGGTTTGGCTTT
TTCTGACGAACAAATAAGATTCGTGGCCGACAGGTGGGGGTCCACCATGTGAAGGCATCTTCAGACTCCA
ATAATGGAGCAATGACGTAAGGGCTTACGAAATAAGTAAGGGTAGTTTGGGAAATGTCCACTCACCCGTC
AGTCTATAAATACTTAGCCCCTCCCTCATTGTTAAGGGAGCAAAATCTCAGAGAGATAGTCCTAGAGAGA
GAAAGAGAGCAAGTAGCCTAGAAGTAGTCAAGGCGGCGAAGTATTCAGGCACGTGGCCAGGAAGAAGAAA
AGCCAAGACGACGAAAACAGGTAAGAGCTAAGCTTCCTAGGATGGCTCCTAAGAAGAAGCGGAAGGTTGG
TATTCACGGGGTGCCTGCGGCTTCAAAGCTCGAGAAATTCACCAACTGTTATTCGTTGAGCAAAACACTG
CGGTTTAAAGCGATTCCAGTCGGCAAGACTCAAGAGAATATAGACAATAAGCGGCTGTTGGTGGAAGATG
AAAAGCGCGCGGAAGACTACAAAGGGGTGAAGAAGTTGTTGGACAGATACTACCTCTCTTTTATCAATGA
TGTCTTGCACTCAATCAAATTGAAGAATCTGAACAACTACATCTCCCTCTTCAGAAAGAAAACAAGGACA
GAAAAGGAGAATAAGGAACTTGAAAATTTGGAGATCAATCTGAGGAAAGAGATCGCGAAAGCCTTTAAAG
GCAACGAAGGATACAAAAGTCTGTTCAAGAAGGATATAATTGAGACAATTTTGCCAGAGTTCCTCGATGA
CAAGGACGAGATTGCGCTGGTCAATTCGTTCAACGGATTCACAACAGCATTCACAGGCTTCTTTCGGAAT
CGGGAAAATATGTTCTCTGAGGAGGCAAAGTCCACTTCTATTGCGTTCAGGTGTATCAATGAGAATCTCA
CTAGGTACATTTCCAACATGGATATCTTTGAGAAGGTTGACGCAATTTTTGACAAGCACGAAGTTCAGGA
GATTAAGGAGAAGATCCTCAATTCCGATTATGACGTTGAGGACTTCTTCGAAGGTGAGTTTTTTAATTTC
GTGCTCACTCAAGAGGGTATCGACGTGTATAATGCGATCATCGGTGGGTTCGTGACTGAGTCCGGTGAAA
AGATTAAGGGATTGAACGAGTATATCAACCTTTACAACCAAAAGACGAAACAGAAGCTGCCAAAGTTCAA
GCCTCTTTACAAACAGGTTCTTTCAGACCGCGAGTCACTCTCGTTCTATGGGGAGGGCTACACTTCGGAT
GAGGAAGTCCTGGAGGTGTTCAGGAATACTCTCAATAAGAATTCGGAGATTTTCTCTTCTATAAAAAAAC
TGGAAAAGTTGTTTAAGAATTTTGACGAATACTCTAGCGCCGGCATATTTGTGAAAAACGGCCCGGCCAT
ATCAACGATAAGTAAAGATATCTTCGGCGAATGGAACGTGATCAGAGACAAATGGAACGCGGAGTATGAC
GATATTCACCTGAAGAAGAAGGCTGTCGTAACGGAGAAGTACGAGGATGATCGCAGGAAAAGCTTCAAAA
AGATCGGAAGTTTCAGCCTGGAACAGTTGCAGGAGTATGCTGACGCCGATCTTAGCGTCGTCGAGAAGTT
GAAGGAGATAATCATCCAAAAGGTCGACGAGATATATAAAGTCTATGGATCAAGTGAAAAACTGTTCGAC
GCCGACTTCGTTTTGGAGAAGTCCCTGAAGAAGAACGACGCTGTTGTTGCCATTATGAAGGATCTGCTCG
ACAGCGTGAAGAGTTTCGAGAACTATATTAAGGCTTTTTTCGGGGAGGGGAAGGAGACTAACAGAGATGA
GTCCTTCTACGGAGACTTCGTCCTCGCGTACGATATACTCCTTAAGGTAGACCACATCTACGACGCAATC
AGAAATTACGTGACACAAAAGCCGTACAGCAAGGACAAGTTCAAACTCTACTTCCAGAACCCCCAGTTCA
TGGGCGGCTGGGACAAGGACAAGGAAACGGATTACAGGGCTACGATCCTGAGGTATGGTTCAAAATACTA
CTTGGCGATTATGGACAAGAAGTACGCCAAGTGTCTCCAGAAGATTGACAAAGACGATGTCAATGGCAAT
TATGAGAAGATCAACTACAAGCTGCTTCCGGGTCCGAACAAGATGCTCCCAAAGGTTTTCTTCAGCAAGA
AATGGATGGCATACTATAACCCAAGCGAGGACATCCAGAAGATTTATAAGAACGGTACGTTCAAGAAGGG
CGACATGTTCAATCTTAACGACTGTCACAAGCTGATCGACTTCTTCAAAGACTCAATTAGCCGGTACCCA
AAGTGGTCTAACGCCTATGACTTCAACTTTTCGGAAACCGAGAAGTACAAGGATATAGCCGGATTTTATA
GAGAGGTGGAAGAGCAGGGCTACAAGGTGTCATTCGAGTCCGCCAGCAAGAAGGAAGTGGACAAGCTCGT
GGAAGAGGGTAAGCTCTACATGTTCCAGATTTATAATAAAGACTTTAGCGATAAGAGCCACGGGACACCT
AATCTCCACACAATGTATTTCAAGCTGCTCTTCGACGAGAATAACCACGGCCAAATCAGGTTGTCAGGAG
GGGCTGAACTCTTCATGCGGCGCGCTAGCCTTAAGAAGGAGGAGCTTGTAGTCCACCCTGCGAATAGTCC
AATTGCGAATAAGAACCCGGACAATCCTAAAAAGACTACAACATTGAGCTACGACGTGTACAAGGATAAG
AGGTTTTCCGAGGATCAGTACGAGCTCCACATCCCGATTGCGATCAACAAGTGCCCAAAGAATATTTTCA
AGATAAACACAGAGGTGCGTGTACTCCTGAAGCATGACGACAATCCTTACGTCATTGGGATTGATCGGGG
CGAGAGGAACCTCCTCTATATTGTGGTGGTGGACGGGAAGGGGAACATAGTCGAACAGTACTCCCTTAAC
GAAATAATTAACAATTTCAACGGCATCCGTATCAAGACCGACTACCATTCGTTGCTGGACAAGAAGGAGA
AGGAGAGATTTGAGGCGCGGCAAAATTGGACAAGTATCGAGAACATCAAGGAACTCAAAGCAGGTTATAT
CTCTCAAGTTGTGCATAAGATATGCGAGCTGGTTGAGAAGTATGACGCAGTGATCGCTCTTGAGGACCTC
AACTCGGGCTTTAAGAATTCTAGAGTTAAAGTGGAGAAGCAGGTCTATCAAAAGTTCGAGAAGATGCTTA
TAGATAAGCTCAACTACATGGTCGATAAGAAATCGAACCCATGTGCCACCGGCGGCGCACTCAAAGGTTA
CCAAATAACAAACAAATTCGAGTCCTTCAAATCGATGAGTACTCAGAATGGGTTCATATTTTATATACCG
GCGTGGCTTACGTCTAAGATCGACCCGTCAACTGGTTTTGTCAACCTGTTGAAGACGAAATACACGTCCA
TTGCCGATTCGAAAAAGTTCATATCTAGTTTTGATCGTATTATGTACGTCCCAGAGGAAGATCTTTTCGA
GTTTGCTCTCGACTACAAAAACTTTTCGCGGACCGATGCGGATTACATTAAAAAATGGAAACTCTATTCG
TACGGCAACAGAATCAGGATTTTTCGCAACCCTAAGAAGAATAACGTCTTTGATTGGGAGGAAGTTTGCT
TGACTAGCGCGTACAAGGAGCTCTTTAATAAGTATGGCATTAACTACCAACAGGGTGATATCAGAGCACT
GCTTTGCGAACAATCTGACAAGGCTTTCTACTCATCCTTCATGGCTTTGATGAGCCTGATGCTCCAGATG
AGAAATTCAATTACAGGCAGAACCGACGTGGATTTCTTGATCTCCCCGGTTAAAAATTCTGATGGCATCT
TTTACGATAGCAGGAACTATGAAGCGCAAGAGAATGCGATTCTGCCAAAAAATGCAGACGCCAACGGTGC
CTATAACATCGCCAGGAAAGTCCTGTGGGCGATCGGCCAGTTCAAAAAGGCCGAAGACGAAAAATTGGAC
AAGGTCAAAATCGCTATCAGCAACAAAGAGTGGCTGGAGTATGCTCAGACATCCGTAAAGCATAAGCGTC
CTGCTGCCACCAAAAAGGCCGGACAGGCTAAGAAAAAGAAGTGAGACGACTAGTATATGAAGATGAAGAT
GAAATATTTGGTGTGTCAAATAAAAAGCTTGTGTGCTTAAGTTTGTGTTTTTTTCTTGGCTTGTTGTGTT
ATGAATTTGTGGCTTTTTCTAATATTAAATGAATGTAAGATCACATTATAATGAATAAACAAATGTTTCT
ATAATCCATTGTGAATGTTTTGTTGGATCTCTTCTGCAGCATATAACTACTGTATGTGCTATGGTATGGA
CTATGGAATATGATTAAAGATAAGGTGGCTGACCGCTATCAGGACATAGCGTTGGCTACCCGTGATATTG
CTGAAGAGCTTGGCGGCGAATGGGCTGACCGCTTCCTCGTGCTTTACGGTATCGCCGCTCCCGATTCGCA
GCGCATCGCCTTCTATCGCCTTCTTGACGAGTTCTTCTAAGTCGAGTTTCTCCATAATAATGTGTGAGTA
GTTCCCAGATAAGGGAATTAGGGTTCCTATAGGGTTTCGCTCATGTGTTGAGCATATAAGAAACCCTTAG
TATGTATTTGTATTTGTAAAATACTTCTATCAATAAAATTTCTAATTCCTAAAACCAAAATCCAGTACTA
AAATCCAGATCCCCCGAATTAATTCGGCGTTAATTCAGTACATTAAAAACGTCCGCAATGTGTTATTAAG
TTGTCTAAGCGTCAATTTGTTTACACCACAATATATCCTGCCACCAGCCAGCCAACAGCTCCCCGACCGG
CAGCTCGGCACAAAATCACCACTCGATACAGGCAGCCCATCAGTCCGGGACGGCGTCAGCGGGAGAGCCG
TTGTAAGGCGGCAGACTTTGCTCATGTTACCGATGCTATTCGGAAGAACGGCAACTAAGCTGCCGGGTTT
GAAACACGGATGATCTCGCGGAGGGTAGCATGTTGATTGTAACGATGACAGAGCGTTGCTGCCTGTGATC
ACCGCGGTTTCAAAATCGGCTCCGTCGATACTATGTTATACGCCAACTTTGAAAACAACTTTGAAAAAGC
TGTTTTCTGGTATTTAAGGTTTTAGAATGCAAGGAACAGTGAATTGGAGTTCGTCTTGTTATAATTAGCT
TCTTGGGGTATCTTTAAATACTGTAGAAAAGAGGAAGGAAATAATAAATGGCTAAAATGAGAATATCACC
GGAATTGAAAAAACTGATCGAAAAATACCGCTGCGTAAAAGATACGGAAGGAATGTCTCCTGCTAAGGTA
TATAAGCTGGTGGGAGAAAATGAAAACCTATATTTAAAAATGACGGACAGCCGGTATAAAGGGACCACCT
ATGATGTGGAACGGGAAAAGGACATGATGCTATGGCTGGAAGGAAAGCTGCCTGTTCCAAAGGTCCTGCA
CTTTGAACGGCATGATGGCTGGAGCAATCTGCTCATGAGTGAGGCCGATGGCGTCCTTTGCTCGGAAGAG
TATGAAGATGAACAAAGCCCTGAAAAGATTATCGAGCTGTATGCGGAGTGCATCAGGCTCTTTCACTCCA
TCGACATATCGGATTGTCCCTATACGAATAGCTTAGACAGCCGCTTAGCCGAATTGGATTACTTACTGAA
TAACGATCTGGCCGATGTGGATTGCGAAAACTGGGAAGAAGACACTCCATTTAAAGATCCGCGCGAGCTG
TATGATTTTTTAAAGACGGAAAAGCCCGAAGAGGAACTTGTCTTTTCCCACGGCGACCTGGGAGACAGCA
ACATCTTTGTGAAAGATGGCAAAGTAAGTGGCTTTATTGATCTTGGGAGAAGCGGCAGGGCGGACAAGTG
GTATGACATTGCCTTCTGCGTCCGGTCGATCAGGGAGGATATCGGGGAAGAACAGTATGTCGAGCTATTT
TTTGACTTACTGGGGATCAAGCCTGATTGGGAGAAAATAAAATATTATATTTTACTGGATGAATTGTTTT
AGTACCTAGAATGCATGACCAAAATCCCTTAACGTGAGTTTTCGTTCCACTGAGCGTCAGACCCCGTAGA
AAAGATCAAAGGATCTTCTTGAGATCCTTTTTTTCTGCGCGTAATCTGCTGCTTGCAAACAAAAAAACCA
CCGCTACCAGCGGTGGTTTGTTTGCCGGATCAAGAGCTACCAACTCTTTTTCCGAAGGTAACTGGCTTCA
GCAGAGCGCAGATACCAAATACTGTCCTTCTAGTGTAGCCGTAGTTAGGCCACCACTTCAAGAACTCTGT
AGCACCGCCTACATACCTCGCTCTGCTAATCCTGTTACCAGTGGCTGCTGCCAGTGGCGATAAGTCGTGT
CTTACCGGGTTGGACTCAAGACGATAGTTACCGGATAAGGCGCAGCGGTCGGGCTGAACGGGGGGTTCGT
GCACACAGCCCAGCTTGGAGCGAACGACCTACACCGAACTGAGATACCTACAGCGTGAGCTATGAGAAAG
CGCCACGCTTCCCGAAGGGAGAAAGGCGGACAGGTATCCGGTAAGCGGCAGGGTCGGAACAGGAGAGCGC
ACGAGGGAGCTTCCAGGGGGAAACGCCTGGTATCTTTATAGTCCTGTCGGGTTTCGCCACCTCTGACTTG
AGCGTCGATTTTTGTGATGCTCGTCAGGGGGGCGGAGCCTATGGAAAAACGCCAGCAACGCGGCCTTTTT
ACGGTTCCTGGCCTTTTGCTGGCCTTTTGCTCACATGTTCTTTCCTGCGTTATCCCCTGATTCTGTGGAT
AACCGTATTACCGCCTTTGAGTGAGCTGATACCGCTCGCCGCAGCCGAACGACCGAGCGCAGCGAGTCAG
TGAGCGAGGAAGCGGAAGAGCGCCTGATGCGGTATTTTCTCCTTACGCATCTGTGCGGTATTTCACACCG
CATATGGTGCACTCTCAGTACAATCTGCTCTGATGCCGCATAGTTAAGCCAGTATACACTCCGCTATCGC
TACGTGACTGGGTCATGGCTGCGCCCCGACACCCGCCAACACCCGCTGACGCGCCCTGACGGGCTTGTCT
GCTCCCGGCATCCGCTTACAGACAAGCTGTGACCGTCTCCGGGAGCTGCATGTGTCAGAGGTTTTCACCG
TCATCACCGAAACGCGCGAGGCAGGGTGCCTTGATGTGGGCGCCGGCGGTCGAGTGGCGACGGCGCGGCT
TGTCCGCGCCCTGGTAGATTGCCTGGCCGTAGGCCAGCCATTTTTGAGCGGCCAGCGGCCGCGATAGGCC
GACGCGAAGCGGCGGGGCGTAGGGAGCGCAGCGACCGAAGGGTAGGCGCTTTTTGCAGCTCTTCGGCTGT
GCGCTGGCCAGACAGTTATGCACAGGCCAGGCGGGTTTTAAGAGTTTTAATAAGTTTTAAAGAGTTTTAG
GCGGAAAAATCGCCTTTTTTCTCTTTTATATCAGTCACTTACATGTGTGACCGGTTCCCAATGTACGGCT
TTGGGTTCCCAATGTACGGGTTCCGGTTCCCAATGTACGGCTTTGGGTTCCCAATGTACGTGCTATCCAC
AGGAAAGAGACCTTTTCGACCTTTTTCCCCTGCTAGGGCAATTTGCCCTAGCATCTGCTCCGTACATTAG
GAACCGGCGGATGCTTCGCCCTCGATCAGGTTGCGGTAGCGCATGACTAGGATCGGGCCAGCCTGCCCCG
CCTCCTCCTTCAAATCGTACTCCGGCAGGTCATTTGACCCGATCAGCTTGCGCACGGTGAAACAGAACTT
CTTGAACTCTCCGGCGCTGCCACTGCGTTCGTAGATCGTCTTGAACAACCATCTGGCTTCTGCCTTGCCT
GCGGCGCGGCGTGCCAGGCGGTAGAGAAAACGGCCGATGCCGGGATCGATCAAAAAGTAATCGGGGTGAA
CCGTCAGCACGTCCGGGTTCTTGCCTTCTGTGATCTCGCGGTACATCCAATCAGCTAGCTCGATCTCGAT
GTACTCCGGCCGCCCGGTTTCGCTCTTTACGATCTTGTAGCGGCTAATCAAGGCTTCACCCTCGGATACC
GTCACCAGGCGGCCGTTCTTGGCCTTCTTCGTACGCTGCATGGCAACGTGCGTGGTGTTTAACCGAATGC
AGGTTTCTACCAGGTCGTCTTTCTGCTTTCCGCCATCGGCTCGCCGGCAGAACTTGAGTACGTCCGCAAC
GTGTGGACGGAACACGCGGCCGGGCTTGTCTCCCTTCCCTTCCCGGTATCGGTTCATGGATTCGGTTAGA
TGGGAAACCGCCATCAGTACCAGGTCGTAATCCCACACACTGGCCATGCCGGCCGGCCCTGCGGAAACCT
CTACGTGCCCGTCTGGAAGCTCGTAGCGGATCACCTCGCCAGCTCGTCGGTCACGCTTCGACAGACGGAA
AACGGCCACGTCCATGATGCTGCGACTATCGCGGGTGCCCACGTCATAGAGCATCGGAACGAAAAAATCT
GGTTGCTCGTCGCCCTTGGGCGGCTTCCTAATCGACGGCGCACCGGCTGCCGGCGGTTGCCGGGATTCTT
TGCGGATTCGATCAGCGGCCGCTTGCCACGATTCACCGGGGCGTGCTTCTGCCTCGATGCGTTGCCGCTG
GGCGGCCTGCGCGGCCTTCAACTTCTCCACCAGGTCATCACCCAGCGCCGCGCCGATTTGTACCGGGCCG
GATGGTTTGCGACCGCTCACGCCGATTCCTCGGGCTTGGGGGTTCCAGTGCCATTGCAGGGCCGGCAGGC
AACCCAGCCGCTTACGCCTGGCCAACCGCCCGTTCCTCCACACATGGGGCATTCCACGGCGTCGGTGCCT
GGTTGTTCTTGATTTTCCATGCCGCCTCCTTTAGCCGCTAAAATTCATCTACTCATTTATTCATTTGCTC
ATTTACTCTGGTAGCTGCGCGATGTATTCAGATAGCAGCTCGGTAATGGTCTTGCCTTGGCGTACCGCGT
ACATCTTCAGCTTGGTGTGATCCTCCGCCGGCAACTGAAAGTTGACCCGCTTCATGGCTGGCGTGTCTGC
CAGGCTGGCCAACGTTGCAGCCTTGCTGCTGCGTGCGCTCGGACGGCCGGCACTTAGCGTGTTTGTGCTT
TTGCTCATTTTCTCTTTACCTCATTAACTCAAATGAGTTTTGATTTAATTTCAGCGGCCAGCGCCTGGAC
CTCGCGGGCAGCGTCGCCCTCGGGTTCTGATTCAAGAACGGTTGTGCCGGCGGCGGCAGTGCCTGGGTAG
CTCACGCGCTGCGTGATACGGGACTCAAGAATGGGCAGCTCGTACCCGGCCAGCGCCTCGGCAACCTCAC
CGCCGATGCGCGTGCCTTTGATCGCCCGCGACACGACAAAGGCCGCTTGTAGCCTTCCATCCGTGACCTC
AATGCGCTGCTTAACCAGCTCCACCAGGTCGGCGGTGGCCCATATGTCGTAAGGGCTTGGCTGCACCGGA
ATCAGCACGAAGTCGGCTGCCTTGATCGCGGACACAGCCAAGTCCGCCGCCTGGGGCGCTCCGTCGATCA
CTACGAAGTCGCGCCGGCCGATGGCCTTCACGTCGCGGTCAATCGTCGGGCGGTCGATGCCGACAACGGT
TAGCGGTTGATCTTCCCGCACGGCCGCCCAATCGCGGGCACTGCCCTGGGGATCGGAATCGACTAACAGA
ACATCGGCCCCGGCGAGTTGCAGGGCGCGGGCTAGATGGGTTGCGATGGTCGTCTTGCCTGACCCGCCTT
TCTGGTTAAGTACAGCGATAACCTTCATGCGTTCCCCTTGCGTATTTGTTTATTTACTCATCGCATCATA
TACGCAGCGACCGCATGACGCAAGCTGTTTTACTCAAATACACATCACCTTTTTAGACGGCGGCGCTCGG
TTTCTTCAGCGGCCAAGCTGGCCGGCCAGGCCGCCAGCTTGGCATCAGACAAACCGGCCAGGATTTCATG
CAGCCGCACGGTTGAGACGTGCGCGGGCGGCTCGAACACGTACCCGGCCGCGATCATCTCCGCCTCGATC
TCTTCGGTAATGAAAAACGGTTCGTCCTGGCCGTCCTGGTGCGGTTTCATGCTTGTTCCTCTTGGCGTTC
ATTCTCGGCGGCCGCCAGGGCGTCGGCCTCGGTCAATGCGTCCTCACGGAAGGCACCGCGCCGCCTGGCC
TCGGTGGGCGTCACTTCCTCGCTGCGCTCAAGTGCGCGGTACAGGGTCGAGCGATGCACGCCAAGCAGTG
CAGCCGCCTCTTTCACGGTGCGGCCTTCCTGGTCGATCAGCTCGCGGGCGTGCGCGATCTGTGCCGGGGT
GAGGGTAGGGCGGGGGCCAAACTTCACGCCTCGGGCCTTGGCGGCCTCGCGCCCGCTCCGGGTGCGGTCG
ATGATTAGGGAACGCTCGAACTCGGCAATGCCGGCGAACACGGTCAACACCATGCGGCCGGCCGGCGTGG
TGGTGTCGGCCCACGGCTCTGCCAGGCTACGCAGGCCCGCGCCGGCCTCCTGGATGCGCTCGGCAATGTC
CAGTAGGTCGCGGGTGCTGCGGGCCAGGCGGTCTAGCCTGGTCACTGTCACAACGTCGCCAGGGCGTAGG
TGGTCAAGCATCCTGGCCAGCTCCGGGCGGTCGCGCCTGGTGCCGGTGATCTTCTCGGAAAACAGCTTGG
TGCAGCCGGCCGCGTGCAGTTCGGCCCGTTGGTTGGTCAAGTCCTGGTCGTCGGTGCTGACGCGGGCATA
GCCCAGCAGGCCAGCGGCGGCGCTCTTGTTCATGGCGTAATGTCTCCGGTTCTAGTCGCAAGTATTCTAC
TTTATGCGACTAAAACACGCGACAAGAAAACGCCAGGAAAAGGGCAGGGCGGCAGCCTGTCGCGTAACTT
AGGACTTGTGCGACATGTCGTTTTCAGAAGACGGCTGCACTGAACGTCAGAAGCCGACTGCACTATAGCA
GCGGAGGGGTTGGATCAAAGTACTTTGATCCCGAGGGGAACCCTGTGGTTGGCATGCACATACAAATGGA
CGAACGGATAAACCTTTTCACGCCCTTTTAAATATCCGATTATTCTAATAAACGCTCTTTTCTCTTAGGT
TTACCCGCCAATATATCCTGTCAAACACTGATAGTTTAATTCCCGATCTAGTAACATAGATGACACCGCG
CGCGATAATTTATCCTAGTTTGCGCGCTATATTTTGTTTTCTATCGCGTATTAAATGTATAATTGCGGGA
CTCTAATCATAAAAACCCATCTCATAAATAACGTCATGCATTACATGTTAATTATTACATGCTTAACGTA
ATTCAACAGAAATTATATGATAATCATCGCAAGACCGGCAACAGGATTCAATCTTAAGAAACTTTATTGC
CAAATGTTTGAACGATCGGGGAAATTCGAGCTGGTCACCTGTAATTCACACGTGGTGGTGGTGGTGGTGG
CTAG
Features (pLannotate 1.2.2; 31 found; start..end, strand, type, name):
     52..226     -  polyA_signal   CaMV poly(A) signal: cauliflower mosaic virus polyadenylation signal
    253..963     -  CDS            &alpha;GFP: &alpha;GFP is a basic (constitutively fluorescent) long stokes shift fluorescent protein published in 1996, derived from Aequorea victoria.
    973..1161    -  intron         IV2 intron: modified second intron of the potato ST-LS1 gene (Vancanneyt et al., 1990)
   1168..1230    -  CDS            CHI-B (fragment): CHIB_ARATH - Also known as PR3. Experimental evidence at protein level: Swiss-Prot protein existence level 1. Defense against chitin-containing fungal pathogens. Seems particularly implicated in resistance to jasmonate-inducing pathogens such as A.brassicicola. In vitro antifungal activity against T.reesei, but not against A.solani, F.oxysporum, S.sclerotiorum, G.graminis and P.megasperma. From Arabidopsis thaliana (Mouse-ear cress).
   1463..1747    -  CDS            IBMP_CSVMV (fragment): Protein inferred from homology: Swiss-Prot protein existence level 3. Enhances the translation of downstream ORFs on polycistronic mRNAs derived from cassava vein mosaic virus. From Cassava vein mosaic virus (CsVMV).
   1786..2073    -  CDS            IBMP_CSVMV (fragment): Protein inferred from homology: Swiss-Prot protein existence level 3. Enhances the translation of downstream ORFs on polycistronic mRNAs derived from cassava vein mosaic virus. From Cassava vein mosaic virus (CsVMV).
   2769..2839    +  ncRNA          tRNA: Accession: RF00005 - tRNA
   2887..2954    +  misc_RNA       tracrRNA (fragment): trans-activating CRISPR RNA for the Streptococcus pyogenes CRISPR/Cas9 system
   2960..3030    +  ncRNA          tRNA: Accession: RF00005 - tRNA
   3258..3770    +  CDS            IBMP_CAMVB (fragment): Experimental evidence at protein level: Swiss-Prot protein existence level 1. Enhances the ribosomal termination-reinitiation event leading to the translation of major open reading frames on the polycistronic viral RNAs. From Cauliflower mosaic virus (strain Bari 1) (CaMV).
   4302..4895    +  CDS            APOBEC3A: ABC3A_HUMAN - Experimental evidence at protein level: Swiss-Prot protein existence level 1. DNA deaminase (cytidine deaminase) with restriction activity against viruses, foreign DNA and mobility of retrotransposons. Exhibits antiviral activity against adeno-associated virus (AAV) and human T- cell leukemia virus type 1 (HTLV-1) and may inhibit the mobility of LTR and non-LTR retrotransposons. Selectively targets single-stranded DNA and can deaminate both methylcytosine and cytosine in foreign DNA. Can induce somatic hypermutation in the nuclear and mitochondrial DNA. May also play a role in th
   4992..5360    +  CDS            RAD51 (fragment): RAD51_HUMAN - Also known as RAD51A, RECA. Experimental evidence at protein level: Swiss-Prot protein existence level 1. Plays an important role in homologous strand exchange, a key step in DNA repair through homologous recombination (HR) (PubMed:28575658). Binds to single and double-stranded DNA and exhibits DNA-dependent ATPase activity. Catalyzes the recognition of homology and strand exchange between homologous DNA partners to form a joint molecule between a processed DNA break and the repair template. Binds to single-stranded DNA in an ATP-dependent manner to form nucleoprotein filaments w
   5433..9533    +  CDS            cas9: CAS9_STRP1 - Also known as csn1 From Streptococcus pyogenes serotype M1.
   9621..9869    +  CDS            UGI: UNGI_BPPB2 - Experimental evidence at protein level: Swiss-Prot protein existence level 1. This protein binds specifically and reversibly to the host uracil-DNA glycosylase, preventing removal of uracil residues from PBS2 DNA by the host uracil-excision repair system. From Bacillus phage PBS2 (Bacteriophage PBS2).
   9935..10183   +  terminator     HSP terminator: efficient transcription terminator from the Arabidopsis thaliana heat shock protein 18.2 gene (Nagaya et al., 2010)
  10201..10453   +  terminator     NOS terminator: nopaline synthase terminator and poly(A) signal
  14756..15004   +  terminator     HSP terminator: efficient transcription terminator from the Arabidopsis thaliana heat shock protein 18.2 gene (Nagaya et al., 2010)
  15005..15158   +  CDS            NeoR/KanR (fragment): aminoglycoside phosphotransferase confers resistance to neomycin, kanamycin, and G418 (Geneticin®)
  15167..15341   +  polyA_signal   CaMV poly(A) signal: cauliflower mosaic virus polyadenylation signal
  15419..15443   -  misc_feature   LB T-DNA repeat: left border repeat from nopaline C58 T-DNA
  15868..16662   +  CDS            KanR: aminoglycoside phosphotransferase; aphA-3; confers resistance to kanamycin
  16749..17337   +  rep_origin     ori: high-copy-number ColE1/pMB1/pBR322/pUC origin of replication
  17523..17663   -  misc_feature   bom: basis of mobility region from pBR322
  17765..17804   -  CDS            rop (fragment): Rop protein, which maintains plasmids at low copy number; rop
  18007..18201   -  rep_origin     pVS1 oriV: origin of replication for the Pseudomonas plasmid pVS1 (Heeb et al., 2000)
  18267..19340   -  CDS            pVS1 RepA: replication protein from the Pseudomonas plasmid pVS1 (Heeb et al., 2000)
  19769..20398   -  CDS            pVS1 StaA: stability protein from the Pseudomonas plasmid pVS1 (Heeb et al., 2000)
  20958..21359   -  CDS            Y4CG_SINFN (fragment): Protein inferred from homology: Swiss-Prot protein existence level 3. From Sinorhizobium fredii (strain NBRC 101917 / NGR234).
  21699..21723   -  misc_feature   RB T-DNA repeat: right border repeat from nopaline C58 T-DNA
  21745..21997   -  terminator     NOS terminator: nopaline synthase terminator and poly(A) signal
  22032..22050   -  CDS            9xHis (fragment): 9xHis affinity tag
