[The description below was written by a language model from this plasmid's Addgene catalogue record and pLannotate feature annotations shown in this document.]
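Description:
CBE-Cas12a-GFP is a large (about 22 kb) binary T-DNA vector for plant expression and CRISPR editing, supplied as an empty backbone into which guide sequences are added by Golden Gate cloning. It follows the usual Agrobacterium binary layout. A ColE1/pMB1-type origin with the bom site supports replication in E. coli, and the pVS1 oriV with RepA and StaA supports maintenance in Agrobacterium. A kanamycin resistance gene (aphA-3) outside the nopaline-type left and right border repeats provides bacterial selection.

The annotated payload includes a cytosine base editor reading frame built from human APOBEC3A deaminase, a RAD51 fragment (presumably its single-stranded DNA-binding domain), Streptococcus pyogenes Cas9 and the uracil glycosylase inhibitor UGI, ending in tandem HSP18.2 and NOS terminators. Whether the Cas9 is a nickase cannot be told from the table. Upstream lies a guide array in which tRNA elements flank a Cas9 scaffold, an arrangement that releases guides by tRNA processing. Fragments matching CaMV sequence suggest a 35S-type promoter for the editor, while the catalogue names CmYLCV as a promoter without saying which unit it drives.

A separate, oppositely oriented reporter cassette appears to use cassava vein mosaic virus promoter sequence. It encodes GFP interrupted by the potato IV2 intron, which prevents expression in bacteria, preceded by a chitinase-derived fragment, probably a signal peptide, and followed by a CaMV poly(A) signal.

The roughly 4.3 kb between the NOS terminator and a second HSP terminator carries no annotation. This is plausibly where the Cas12a named in the title sits, but the table does not confirm it. Chlorsulfuron is listed as the plant selectable marker, yet no resistance gene is annotated. This fits the associated publication's co-editing strategy, in which herbicide tolerance is used to enrich for transgene-free edited plants, with GFP available to flag T-DNA presence.
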