Addgene plasmid #246533: CBE-Cas12a-GFP
Purpose: (Empty Backbone) Plant co-editing vector
Depositing lab: Nian Wang. Depositing organization: University of Florida. Publication: Transgene-free genome editing of vegetatively propagated and perennial plant species in the T0 generation via a co-editing strategy. Huang X, Jia H, Xu J, Wang Y, Wen J, Wang N. Nat Plants. 2023 Oct;9(10):1591-1597. doi: 10.1038/s41477-023-01520-y. Epub 2023 Sep 18. PubMed 37723203.
Backbone
  Vector backbone: CBE-Cas12a-GFP
  Vector type: Plant Expression, CRISPR
  Promoter: CmYLCV
  Selectable markers: Chlorsulfuron
Growth in bacteria
  Bacterial resistance: Kanamycin, 50 μg/mL
  Growth temperature: 37°C
  Growth strain: DH5alpha
  Copy number: Unknown
Gene/Insert
  Cloning method: Golden Gate
Terms and licenses: Academic/Nonprofit Terms; Industry Terms: Not Available to Industry
How to cite: CBE-Cas12a-GFP was a gift from Nian Wang (Addgene plasmid # 246533 ; http://n2t.net/addgene:246533 ; RRID:Addgene_246533)
